>Addgene plasmid #231704 | pCMV-Nopt | addgene full sequence | sequence record 459826 | Addgene NGS Result
GCGGCCGCTTCCCTTTAGTGAGGGTTAATGCTTCGAGCAGACATGATAAGATACATTGATGAGTTTGGAC
AAACCACAACTAGAATGCAGTGAAAAAAATGCTTTATTTGTGAAATTTGTGATGCTATTGCTTTATTTGT
AACCATTATAAGCTGCAATAAACAAGTTAACAACAACAATTGCATTCATTTTATGTTTCAGGTTCAGGGG
GAGATGTGGGAGGTTTTTTAAAGCAAGTAAAACCTCTACAAATGTGGTAAAATCCGATAAGGATCGATCC
GGGCTGGCGTAATAGCGAAGAGGCCCGCACCGATCGCCCTTCCCAACAGTTGCGCAGCCTGAATGGCGAA
TGG
[124 nt withheld, positions 354-477]
C
[91 nt withheld, positions 479-569]
A
[49 nt withheld, positions 571-619]
CCTTTGACGTTGGAGTCCACGTTCTTT
[37 nt withheld, positions 647-683]
ACCCTATCTCGGTCTATTCTTTTGATTTATAAGGGATTTTGCCGATTTCGGCCTATTGGTTAAAAAATGA
GCTGATTTAACAAAAATTTAACGCGAATTTTAACAAAATATTAACGCTTACAATTTCCTGATGCGGTATT
TTCTCCTTACGCATCTGTGCGGTATTTCACACCGCATACGCGGATCTGCGCAGCACCATGGCCTGAAATA
ACCTCTGAAAGAGGAACTTGGTTAGGTACCTTCTGAGGCGGAAAGAACCAGCTGTGGAATGTGTGTCAGT
TAGGGTGTGGAAAGTCCCCAGGCTCCCCAGCAGGCAGAAGTATGCAAAGCATGCATCTCAATTAGTCAGC
AACCAGGTGTGGAAAGTCCCCAGGCTCCCCAGCAGGCAGAAGTATGCAAAGCATGCATCTCAATTAGTCA
GCAACCATAGTCCCGCCCCTAACTCCGCCCATCCCGCCCCTAACTCCGCCCAGTTCCGCCCATTCTCCGC
CCCATGGCTGACTAATTTTTTTTATTTATGCAGAGGCCGAGGCCGCCTCGGCCTCTGAGCTATTCCAGAA
GTAGTGAGGAGGCTTTTTTGGAGGCCTAGGCTTTTGCAAAAAGCTTGATTCTTCTGACACAACAGTCTCG
AACTTAAGGCTAGAGCCACCATGATTGAACAAGATGGATTGCACGCAGGTTCTCCGGCCGCTTGGGTGGA
GAGGCTATTCGGCTATGACTGGGCACAACAGACAATCGGCTGCTCTGATGCCGCCGTGTTCCGGCTGTCA
GCGCAGGGGCGCCCGGTTCTTTTTGTCAAGACCGACCTGTCCGGTGCCCTGAATGAACTGCAGGACGAGG
CAGCGCGGCTATCGTGGCTGGCCACGACGGGCGTTCCTTGCGCAGCTGTGCTCGACGTTGTCACTGAAGC
GGGAAGGGACTGGCTGCTATTGGGCGAAGTGCCGGGGCAGGATCTCCTGTCATCTCACCTTGCTCCTGCC
GAGAAAGTATCCATCATGGCTGATGCAATGCGGCGGCTGCATACGCTTGATCCGGCTACCTGCCCATTCG
ACCACCAAGCGAAACATCGCATCGAGCGAGCACGTACTCGGATGGAAGCCGGTCTTGTCGATCAGGATGA
TCTGGACGAAGAGCATCAGGGGCTCGCGCCAGCCGAACTGTTCGCCAGGCTCAAGGCGCGCATGCCCGAC
GGCGAGGATCTCGTCGTGACCCATGGCGATGCCTGCTTGCCGAATATCATGGTGGAAAATGGCCGCTTTT
CTGGATTCATCGACTGTGGCCGGCTGGGTGTGGCGGACCGCTATCAGGACATAGCGTTGGCTACCCGTGA
TATTGCTGAAGAGCTTGGCGGCGAATGGGCTGACCGCTTCCTCGTGCTTTACGGTATCGCCGCTCCCGAT
TCGCAGCGCATCGCCTTCTATCGCCTTCTTGACGAGTTCTTCTGAGCGGGACTCTGGGGTTCGAAATGAC
CGACCAAGCGACGCCCAACCTGCCATCACGATGGCCGCAATAAAATATCTTTATTTTCATTACATCTGTG
TGTTGGTTTTTTGTGTGAATCGATAGCGATAAGGATCCGCGTATGGTGCACTCTCAGTACAATCTGCTCT
GATGCCGCATAGTTAAGCCAGCCCCGACACCCGCCAACACCCGCTGACGCGCCCTGACGGGCTTGTCTGC
TCCCGGCATCCGCTTACAGACAAGCTGTGACCGTCTCCGGGAGCTGCATGTGTCAGAGGTTTTCACCGTC
ATCACCGAAACGCGCGAGACGAAAGGGCCTCGTGATACGCCTATTTTTATAGGTTAATGTCATGATAATA
ATGGTTTCTTAGACGTCAGGTGGCACTTTTCGGGGAAATGTGCGCGGAACCCCTATTTGTTTATTTTTCT
AAATACATTCAAATATGTATCCGCTCATGAGACAATAACCCTGATAAATGCTTCAATAATATTGAAAAAG
GAAGAGTATGAGTATTCAACATTTCCGTGTCGCCCTTATTCCCTTTTTTGCGGCATTTTGCCTTCCTGTT
TTTGCTCACCCAGAAACGCTGGTGAAAGTAAAAGATGCTGAAGATCAGTTGGGTGCACGAGTGGGTTACA
TCGAACTGGATCTCAACAGCGGTAAGATCCTTGAGAGTTTTCGCCCCGAAGAACGTTTTCCAATGATGAG
CACTTTTAAAGTTCTGCTATGTGGCGCGGTATTATCCCGTATTGACGCCGGGCAAGAGCAACTCGGTCGC
CGCATACACTATTCTCAGAATGACTTGGTTGAGTACTCACCAGTCACAGAAAAGCATCTTACGGATGGCA
TGACAGTAAGAGAATTATGCAGTGCTGCCATAACCATGAGTGATAACACTGCGGCCAACTTACTTCTGAC
AACGATCGGAGGACCGAAGGAGCTAACCGCTTTTTTGCACAACATGGGGGATCATGTAACTCGCCTTGAT
CGTTGGGAACCGGAGCTGAATGAAGCCATACCAAACGACGAGCGTGACACCACGATGCCTGTAGCAATGG
CAACAACGTTGCGCAAACTATTAACTGGCGAACTACTTACTCTAGCTTCCCGGCAACAATTAATAGACTG
GATGGAGGCGGATAAAGTTGCAGGACCACTTCTGCGCTCGGCCCTTCCGGCTGGCTGGTTTATTGCTGAT
AAATCTGGAGCCGGTGAGCGTGGGTCTCGCGGTATCATTGCAGCACTGGGGCCAGATGGTAAGCCCTCCC
GTATCGTAGTTATCTACACGACGGGGAGTCAGGCAACTATGGATGAACGAAATAGACAGATCGCTGAGAT
AGGTGCCTCACTGATTAAGCATTGGTAACTGTCAGACCAAGTTTACTCATATATACTTTAGATTGATTTA
AAACTTCATTTTTAATTTAAAAGGATCTAGGTGAAGATCCTTTTTGATAATCTCATGACCAAAATCCCTT
AACGTGAGTTTTCGTTCCACTGAGCGTCAGACCCCGTAGAAAAGATCAAAGGATCTTCTTGAGATCCTTT
TTTTCTGCGCGTAATCTGCTGCTTGCAAACAAAAAAACCACCGCTACCAGCGGTGGTTTGTTTGCCGGAT
CAAGAGCTACCAACTCTTTTTCCGAAGGTAACTGGCTTCAGCAGAGCGCAGATACCAAATACTGTTCTTC
TAGTGTAGCCGTAGTTAGGCCACCACTTCAAGAACTCTGTAGCACCGCCTACATACCTCGCTCTGCTAAT
CCTGTTACCAGTGGCTGCTGCCAGTGGCGATAAGTCGTGTCTTACCGGGTTGGACTCAAGACGATAGTTA
CCGGATAAGGCGCAGCGGTCGGGCTGAACGGGGGGTTCGTGCACACAGCCCAGCTTGGAGCGAACGACCT
ACACCGAACTGAGATACCTACAGCGTGAGCTATGAGAAAGCGCCACGCTTCCCGAAGGGAGAAAGGCGGA
CAGGTATCCGGTAAGCGGCAGGGTCGGAACAGGAGAGCGCACGAGGGAGCTTCCAGGGGGAAACGCCTGG
TATCTTTATAGTCCTGTCGGGTTTCGCCACCTCTGACTTGAGCGTCGATTTTTGTGATGCTCGTCAGGGG
GGCGGAGCCTATGGAAAAACGCCAGCAACGCGGCCTTTTTACGGTTCCTGGCCTTTTGCTGGCCTTTTGC
TCACATGGCTCGACAGATCTTCAATATTGGCCATTAGCCATATTATTCATTGGTTATATAGCATAAATCA
ATATTGGCTATTGGCCATTGCATACGTTGTATCTATATCATAATATGTACATTTATATTGGCTCATGTCC
AATATGACCGCCATGTTGGCATTGATTATTGACTAGTTATTAATAGTAATCAATTACGGGGTCATTAGTT
CATAGCCCATATATGGAGTTCCGCGTTACATAACTTACGGTAAATGGCCCGCCTGGCTGACCGCCCAACG
ACCCCCGCCCATTGACGTCAATAATGACGTATGTTCCCATAGTAACGCCAATAGGGACTTTCCATTGACG
TCAATGGGTGGAGTATTTACGGTAAACTGCCCACTTGGCAGTACATCAAGTGTATCATATGCCAAGTCCG
CCCCCTATTGACGTCAATGACGGTAAATGGCCCGCCTGGCATTATGCCCAGTACATGACCTTACGGGACT
TTCCTACTTGGCAGTACATCTACGTATTAGTCATCGCTATTACCATGGTGATGCGGTTTTGGCAGTACAC
CAATGGGCGTGGATAGCGGTTTGACTCACGGGGATTTCCAAGTCTCCACCCCATTGACGTCAATGGGAGT
TTGTTTTGGCACCAAAATCAACGGGACTTTCCAAAATGTCGTAACAACTGCGATCGCCCGCCCCGTTGAC
GCAAATGGGCGGTAGGCGTGTACGGTGGGAGGTCTATATAAGCAGAGCTCGTTTAGTGAACCGTCAGATC
ACTAGAAGCTTTATTGCGGTAGTTTATCACAGTTAAATTGCTAACGCAGTCAGTGCTTCTGACACAACAG
TCTCGAACTTAAGCTGCAGTGACTCTCTTAAGGTAGCCTTGCAGAAGTTGGTCGTGAGGCACTGGGCAGG
TAAGTATCAAGGTTACAAGACAGGTTTAAGGAGACCAATAGAAACTGGGCTTGTCGAGACAGAGAAGACT
CTTGCGTTTCTGATAGGCACCTATTGGTCTTACTGACATCCACTTTGCCTTTCTCTCCACAGGTGTCCAC
TCCCAGTTCAATTACAGCTCTTAAGGCTAGAGTACTTAAGCTAGCCACCATGAGCGTGACCGTGAAAAGA
ATCATCGATAATACCGTGGTGGTCCCCAAGCTGCCCGCCAACGAGGACCCCGTGGAATATCCTGCCGACT
ACTTCAGAAAATCCAAGGAAATCCCACTGTACATCAACACCACAAAGAGCCTGTCTGATCTGCGCGGTTA
TGTGTACCAGGGCCTTAAGAGCGGCAACGTGTCTATCATCCACGTGAACAGCTACCTGTACGGCGCCCTG
AAGGATATCAGAGGAAAACTGGATAAGGACTGGAGCAGCTTCGGCATCAATATCGGCAAGGCTGGCGACA
CCATCGGAATCTTCGACCTCGTGTCCCTGAAGGCCCTGGACGGGGTGCTGCCTGATGGCGTGTCCGACGC
CAGCAGAACCTCTGCCGACGACAAGTGGCTGCCACTGTACCTGCTGGGCCTGTACAGAGTGGGCAGAACA
CAGATGCCTGAATACCGGAAGAAACTGATGGACGGCCTGACCAATCAATGTAAAATGATCAATGAGCAGT
TTGAGCCTCTGGTGCCCGAGGGCCGGGACATCTTTGATGTGTGGGGAAACGACAGCAACTACACCAAGAT
CGTGGCCGCCGTGGACATGTTCTTCCACATGTTTAAGAAGCACGAGTGCGCCAGCTTCCGGTACGGCACC
ATTGTGAGCAGATTCAAGGACTGCGCCGCTCTGGCCACCTTCGGCCACCTGTGCAAGATCACCGGCATGA
GCACCGAGGACGTGACAACCTGGATCCTGAACAGAGAAGTGGCCGACGAGATGGTCCAGATGATGCTGCC
TGGCCAGGAGATCGACAAGGCCGACAGCTACATGCCCTACCTGATCGACTTCGGCCTATCTTCTAAGAGC
CCATACAGCAGCGTGAAAAACCCCGCTTTTCATTTCTGGGGCCAGCTGACAGCCCTGCTGCTGAGGTCCA
CAAGAGCCAGAAACGCCAGACAGCCTGACGACATCGAGTACACAAGCCTGACCACCGCCGGCCTGCTGTA
TGCATACGCCGTCGGATCTAGCGCCGATCTGGCTCAGCAGTTCTGCGTGGGCGATAACAAGTACACACCT
GACGATAGCACAGGCGGCCTGACCACCAACGCCCCTCCTCAGGGCAGAGATGTTGTGGAATGGCTGGGCT
GGTTCGAGGATCAGAACCGGAAACCTACCCCTGACATGATGCAATACGCTAAGCGGGCCGTGATGAGCCT
GCAGGGACTGCGGGAAAAGACTATTGGAAAGTACGCCAAGAGCGAGTTCGATAAGTGA
Features (pLannotate 1.2.2; 18 found; start..end, strand, type, name):
     12..29      -  promoter       T3 promoter (fragment): promoter for bacteriophage T3 RNA polymerase
     47..168     -  polyA_signal   SV40 poly(A) signal: SV40 polyadenylation signal
    191..259     -  CDS            large T antigen (fragment): large T antigen from SV40 (simian virus 40)
    283..350     +  CDS            lacZα (fragment): LacZα fragment of β-galactosidase; lacZ fragment
    354..782     +  rep_origin     f1 ori (sequence partly withheld): f1 bacteriophage origin of replication; arrow indicates direction of (+) strand synthesis
    810..861     -  misc_feature   bom (fragment): basis of mobility region from pBR322
    926..1283    +  promoter       SV40 promoter: SV40 enhancer and early promoter
   1334..2125    +  CDS            neo: KKA2_KLEPN - Also known as kan, nptII. Experimental evidence at protein level: Swiss-Prot protein existence level 1. Resistance to kanamycin, neomycin, paromomycin, ribostamycin, butirosin and gentamicin B. From Klebsiella pneumoniae.
   2192..2240    +  polyA_signal   poly(A) signal: synthetic polyadenylation signal
   2260..2314    -  misc_feature   bom (fragment): basis of mobility region from pBR322
   2416..2451    -  CDS            rop (fragment): Rop protein, which maintains plasmids at low copy number; rop
   2546..2650    +  promoter       AmpR promoter: bla
   2651..3511    +  CDS            AmpR: β-lactamase; bla; confers resistance to ampicillin, carbenicillin, and related antibiotics
   3682..4270    +  rep_origin     ori: high-copy-number ColE1/pMB1/pBR322/pUC origin of replication
   4483..4860    +  enhancer       CMV enhancer: human cytomegalovirus immediate early enhancer
   4861..5072    +  promoter       CMV promoter: human cytomegalovirus (CMV) immediate early promoter
   5233..5365    +  intron         chimeric intron: chimera between introns from human β-globin and immunoglobulin heavy chain genes
   5423..6688    +  CDS            N: NCAP_VSIVA - Experimental evidence at protein level: Swiss-Prot protein existence level 1. Encapsidates the genome in a ratio of one N per nine ribonucleotides, protecting it from nucleases. The encapsidated genomic RNA is termed the NC and serves as template for transcription and replication. Nucleocapsid assembly is concommitant with replication, therefore viral replication depends on the intracellular concentration of free N, termed N(0). All replicative products are resistant to nucleases. From Vesicular stomatitis Indiana virus (strain San Juan) (VSIV).
