[The description below was written by a language model from this plasmid's Addgene catalogue record and pLannotate feature annotations shown in this document.]
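Description:
pCMV-Nopt is a mammalian expression plasmid built on the Clontech pIRES backbone that encodes a human codon-optimized version of the nucleoprotein (N) gene of vesicular stomatitis virus, Indiana strain. In the 6,691-nt sequenced record, the N open reading frame lies downstream of the human cytomegalovirus immediate-early enhancer and promoter and a chimeric β-globin/immunoglobulin intron, which generally improves processing and expression of the transcript. Because the plasmid is circular, the SV40 polyadenylation signal annotated at the start of the record follows the end of the N coding sequence. It is listed on the opposite strand, however, so the table alone does not show clearly how the transcript is terminated. No IRES element appears among the annotated features despite the backbone name, so the construct seems to express N alone, without tags or reporters.

Propagation in E. coli relies on a high-copy ColE1/pUC-type origin and β-lactamase (ampicillin resistance). An f1 origin is also present, along with small remnants of lacZα, bom, rop and a T3 promoter carried over from the backbone. A separate cassette with the SV40 enhancer/early promoter, the neo (nptII) gene and a synthetic poly(A) signal allows G418 selection in mammalian cells.

The N protein encapsidates the viral genomic RNA to form the nucleocapsid, which is the template for transcription and replication. The catalogue entry and its associated publication place this plasmid within a plasmid-based system for recovering recombinant VSV carrying foreign glycoproteins. In such a system it would presumably act as a helper plasmid, supplying N in trans from a nuclear Pol II promoter alongside the other components needed for rescue. The record itself does not list those other components.
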