Addgene plasmid #231704: pCMV-Nopt
Purpose: Mammalian expression vector encoding a codon-optimized N gene from vesicular stomatitis virus, strain Indiana.
Depositing lab: Ron Geller. Depositing organization: Institute for Integrative Systems Biology (I²SysBio). Publication: An efficient plasmid-based system for the recovery of recombinant vesicular stomatitis virus encoding foreign glycoproteins. Marques MC, Andreu-Moreno I, Sanjuan R, Elena SF, Geller R. Sci Rep. 2024 Jun 25;14(1):14644. doi: 10.1038/s41598-024-65384-8. PubMed 38918479.
Backbone
  Vector backbone: pIRES
  Backbone manufacturer: Clontech
  Vector type: Mammalian Expression ; VSV expression
  Selectable markers: Neomycin (select with G418)
Growth in bacteria
  Bacterial resistance: Ampicillin, 100 μg/mL
  Growth temperature: 37°C
  Growth strain: DH5alpha
  Copy number: High Copy
Gene/Insert
  Gene/Insert name: VSV N gene (codon-optimized )
  Species: vesicular stomatitis virus
  Mutation: human codon-optimized
  Entrez Gene: VSIVgp1 (a.k.a. VSIVgp1)
  Promoter: CMV
  Cloning method: Gibson Cloning
Terms and licenses: Academic/Nonprofit Terms; Industry Terms: Not Available to Industry
How to cite: pCMV-Nopt was a gift from Ron Geller (Addgene plasmid # 231704 ; http://n2t.net/addgene:231704 ; RRID:Addgene_231704)
